Addgene plasmid #66656: pCX-Klf4
Purpose: For expression of mouse Klf4.
Depositing lab: Barak Cohen. Depositing organization: Washington University in Saint Louis. Publication: Interactions between pluripotency factors specify cis-regulation in embryonic stem cells. Fiore C, Cohen BA. Genome Res. 2016 Jun;26(6):778-86. doi: 10.1101/gr.200733.115. Epub 2016 Apr 15. PubMed 27197208.
Backbone
  Vector backbone: pCX
  Total vector size (bp): 6216
  Vector type: Mammalian Expression
Growth in bacteria
  Bacterial resistance: Ampicillin, 100 μg/mL
  Growth temperature: 37°C
  Growth strain: DH5alpha
  Copy number: Unknown
Gene/Insert
  Gene/Insert name: Klf4
  Species: M. musculus (mouse)
  Insert size (bp): 1423
  Entrez Gene: Klf4 (a.k.a. EZF, Gklf, Zie)
  Promoter: CAG
  Cloning method: Unknown
  Sequencing primers: 5′ tttgtcccaaatctgtgcgg; 3′ gctcaaggggcttcatgatg
Resource information
  A portion of this plasmid was derived from a plasmid made by: Klf4 came from plasmid pCX-OKS-2A (Addgene plasmid #19771).
Terms and licenses: Academic/Nonprofit Terms; Industry Terms: Not Available to Industry
Depositor comments: The backbone of the plasmid is pCX-OKS-2A (Addgene plasmid #19771).
How to cite: pCX-Klf4 was a gift from Barak Cohen (Addgene plasmid # 66656 ; http://n2t.net/addgene:66656 ; RRID:Addgene_66656)
