[The description below was written by a language model from this plasmid's Addgene catalogue record and pLannotate feature annotations shown in this document.]
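Description:
pCX-Klf4 is a 6,216 bp mammalian expression plasmid built on the pCX backbone, designed to drive expression of mouse Klf4. The backbone and the Klf4 coding sequence both derive from the polycistronic reprogramming vector pCX-OKS-2A, here reduced to a single factor. In bacteria it is maintained through a high-copy ColE1/pUC-type origin and selected with ampicillin via the β-lactamase gene and its native promoter. Remnants of the lac promoter, operator and CAP site, along with short lacI fragments, are carried over from the cloning vector ancestry and have no evident role in the design.

The expression cassette uses the composite CAG promoter, annotated as its three components: the human cytomegalovirus immediate early enhancer, the chicken β-actin promoter, and a chimeric chicken β-actin/rabbit β-globin intron. Together these give strong, broadly active transcription in mammalian cells, including embryonic stem cells. The roughly 1.4 kb Klf4 open reading frame sits directly downstream, flanked by short β-globin-derived segments that the annotation software scores as HBB coding fragments. These are most likely residual globin exon sequence around the pCX cloning site rather than intended fusions. Transcripts terminate at the rabbit β-globin polyadenylation signal. No epitope tag, reporter or mammalian selection marker is annotated. An SV40 origin of replication, with a fragment of the SV40 promoter and an SV40 poly(A) signal, lies outside the cassette and would permit episomal amplification in cells expressing large T antigen.

The stated purpose is simply expression of mouse Klf4, a zinc-finger transcription factor important for maintaining embryonic stem cells. The associated study concerns how pluripotency factors interact to specify cis-regulation in embryonic stem cells.
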