Features (pLannotate 1.2.2; 18 found; start..end, strand, type, name):
      4..383     +  enhancer       CMV enhancer: human cytomegalovirus immediate early enhancer
    385..661     +  promoter       chicken β-actin promoter: No description available
    662..1678    +  intron         chimeric intron: chimera between introns from chicken β-actin and rabbit β-globin
   1676..1732    +  CDS            HBB (fragment): HBB_LEPEU - Experimental evidence at protein level: Swiss-Prot protein existence level 1. Involved in oxygen transport from the lung to the various peripheral tissues. From Lepus europaeus (European hare).
   1733..3154    +  CDS            Klf4: KLF4_MOUSE - Also known as Ezf, Gklf, Zie. Experimental evidence at protein level: Swiss-Prot protein existence level 1. Transcription factor; can act both as activator and as repressor. Binds the 5'-CACCC-3' core sequence. Binds to the promoter region of its own gene and can activate its own transcription. Regulates the expression of key transcription factors during embryonic development. Plays an important role in maintaining embryonic stem cells, and in preventing their differentiation. Required for establishing the barrier function of the skin and for postnatal maturation and maintenance o
   3157..3231    +  CDS            HBB (fragment): HBB_PONPY - Experimental evidence at transcript level: Swiss-Prot protein existence level 2. Involved in oxygen transport from the lung to the various peripheral tissues. From Pongo pygmaeus (Bornean orangutan).
   3302..3357    +  polyA_signal   β-globin poly(A) signal: rabbit β-globin polyadenylation signal (Gil and Proudfoot, 1987)
   3742..3758    -  protein_bind   lac operator: The lac repressor binds to the lac operator to inhibit transcription in E. coli. This inhibition can be relieved by adding lactose or isopropyl-β-D-thiogalactopyranoside (IPTG). lac repressor encoded by lacI
   3766..3796    -  promoter       lac promoter: promoter for the E. coli lac operon
   3811..3832    -  protein_bind   CAP binding site: CAP binding activates transcription in the presence of cAMP. E. coli catabolite activator protein
   3845..3884    -  CDS            lacI (fragment): lac repressor; lacI; The lac repressor binds to the lac operator to inhibit transcription in E. coli. This inhibition can be relieved by adding lactose or isopropyl-β-D-thiogalactopyranoside (IPTG).
   3891..3913    +  promoter       SV40 promoter (fragment): SV40 enhancer and early promoter
   3937..4072    +  rep_origin     SV40 ori: SV40 origin of replication
   4092..4226    +  polyA_signal   SV40 poly(A) signal: SV40 polyadenylation signal
   4228..4282    -  CDS            lacI (fragment): lac repressor; lacI; The lac repressor binds to the lac operator to inhibit transcription in E. coli. This inhibition can be relieved by adding lactose or isopropyl-β-D-thiogalactopyranoside (IPTG).
   4465..5053    -  rep_origin     ori: high-copy-number ColE1/pMB1/pBR322/pUC origin of replication
   5224..6084    -  CDS            AmpR: β-lactamase; bla; confers resistance to ampicillin, carbenicillin, and related antibiotics
   6085..6189    -  promoter       AmpR promoter: bla
>Addgene plasmid #66656 | pCX-Klf4 | depositor full sequence | sequence record 113992 | pCX-Klf4 sequence 6216 bps
GTCGACATTGATTATTGACTAGTTATTAATAGTAATCAATTACGGGGTCATTAGTTCATAGCCCATATAT
GGAGTTCCGCGTTACATAACTTACGGTAAATGGCCCGCCTGGCTGACCGCCCAACGACCCCCGCCCATTG
ACGTCAATAATGACGTATGTTCCCATAGTAACGCCAATAGGGACTTTCCATTGACGTCAATGGGTGGAGT
ATTTACGGTAAACTGCCCACTTGGCAGTACATCAAGTGTATCATATGCCAAGTACGCCCCCTATTGACGT
CAATGACGGTAAATGGCCCGCCTGGCATTATGCCCAGTACATGACCTTATGGGACTTTCCTACTTGGCAG
TACATCTACGTATTAGTCATCGCTATTACCATGGTCGAGGTGAGCCCCACGTTCTGCTTCACTCTCCCCA
TCTCCCCCCCCTCCCCACCCCCAATTTTGTATTTATTTATTTTTTAATTATTTTGTGCAGCGATGGGGGC
GGGGGGGGGGGGGGGGCGCGCGCCAGGCGGGGCGGGGCGGGGCGAGGGGCGGGGCGGGCGAGGCGGAGAG
GTGCGGCGGCAGCCAATCAGAGCGGCGCGCTCCGAAAGTTTCCTTTTATGGCGAGGCGGCGGCGGCGGCG
GCCCTATAAAAAGCGAAGCGCGCGGCGGGCGGGAGTCGCTGCGCGCTGCCTTCGCCCCGTGCCCCGCTCC
GCCGCCGCCTCGCGCCGCCCGCCCCGGCTCTGACTGACCGCGTTACTCCCACAGGTGAGCGGGCGGGACG
GCCCTTCTCCTCCGGGCTGTAATTAGCGCTTGGTTTAATGACGGCTTGTTTCTTTTCTGTGGCTGCGTGA
AAGCCTTGAGGGGCTCCGGGAGGGCCCTTTGTGCGGGGGGAGCGGCTCGGGGGGTGCGTGCGTGTGTGTG
TGCGTGGGGAGCGCCGCGTGCGGCTCCGCGCTGCCCGGCGGCTGTGAGCGCTGCGGGCGCGGCGCGGGGC
TTTGTGCGCTCCGCAGTGTGCGCGAGGGGAGCGCGGCCGGGGGCGGTGCCCCGCGGTGCGGGGGGGGCTG
CGAGGGGAACAAAGGCTGCGTGCGGGGTGTGTGCGTGGGGGGGTGAGCAGGGGGTGTGGGCGCGTCGGTC
GGGCTGCAACCCCCCCTGCACCCCCCTCCCCGAGTTGCTGAGCACGGCCCGGCTTCGGGTGCGGGGCTCC
GTACGGGGCGTGGCGCGGGGCTCGCCGTGCCGGGCGGGGGGTGGCGGCAGGTGGGGGTGCCGGGCGGGGC
GGGGCCGCCTCGGGCCGGGGAGGGCTCGGGGGAGGGGCGCGGCGGCCCCCGGAGCGCCGGCGGCTGTCGA
GGCGCGGCGAGCCGCAGCCATTGCCTTTTATGGTAATCGTGCGAGAGGGCGCAGGGACTTCCTTTGTCCC
AAATCTGTGCGGAGCCGAAATCTGGGAGGCGCCGCCGCACCCCCTCTAGCGGGCGCGGGGCGAAGCGGTG
CGGCGCCGGCAGGAAGGAAATGGGCGGGGAGGGCCTTCGTGCGTCGCCGCGCCGCCGTCCCCTTCTCCCT
CTCCAGCCTCGGGGCTGTCCGCGGGGGGACGGCTGCCTTCGGGGGGGACGGGGCAGGGCGGGGTTCGGCT
TCTGGCGTGTGACCGGCGGCTCTAGAGCCTCTGCTAACCATGTTCATGCCTTCTTCTTTTTCCTACAGCT
CCTGGGCAACGTGCTGGTTATTGTGCTGTCTCATCATTTTGGCAAAGAATTCATGGCTGTCAGCGACGCT
CTGCTCCCGTCCTTCTCCACGTTCGCGTCCGGCCCGGCGGGAAGGGAGAAGACACTGCGTCCAGCAGGTG
CCCCGACTAACCGTTGGCGTGAGGAACTCTCTCACATGAAGCGACTTCCCCCACTTCCCGGCCGCCCCTA
CGACCTGGCGGCGACGGTGGCCACAGACCTGGAGAGTGGCGGAGCTGGTGCAGCTTGCAGCAGTAACAAC
CCGGCCCTCCTAGCCCGGAGGGAGACCGAGGAGTTCAACGACCTCCTGGACCTAGACTTTATCCTTTCCA
ACTCGCTAACCCACCAGGAATCGGTGGCCGCCACCGTGACCACCTCGGCGTCAGCTTCATCCTCGTCTTC
CCCAGCGAGCAGCGGCCCTGCCAGCGCGCCCTCCACCTGCAGCTTCAGCTATCCGATCCGGGCCGGGGGT
GACCCGGGCGTGGCTGCCAGCAACACAGGTGGAGGGCTCCTCTACAGCCGAGAATCTGCGCCACCTCCCA
CGGCCCCCTTCAACCTGGCGGACATCAATGACGTGAGCCCCTCGGGCGGCTTCGTGGCTGAGCTCCTGCG
GCCGGAGTTGGACCCAGTATACATTCCGCCACAGCAGCCTCAGCCGCCAGGTGGCGGGCTGATGGGCAAG
TTTGTGCTGAAGGCGTCTCTGACCACCCCTGGCAGCGAGTACAGCAGCCCTTCGGTCATCAGTGTTAGCA
AAGGAAGCCCAGACGGCAGCCACCCCGTGGTAGTGGCGCCCTACAGCGGTGGCCCGCCGCGCATGTGCCC
CAAGATTAAGCAAGAGGCGGTCCCGTCCTGCACGGTCAGCCGGTCCCTAGAGGCCCATTTGAGCGCTGGA
CCCCAGCTCAGCAACGGCCACCGGCCCAACACACACGACTTCCCCCTGGGGCGGCAGCTCCCCACCAGGA
CTACCCCTACACTGAGTCCCGAGGAACTGCTGAACAGCAGGGACTGTCACCCTGGCCTGCCTCTTCCCCC
AGGATTCCATCCCCATCCGGGGCCCAACTACCCTCCTTTCCTGCCAGACCAGATGCAGTCACAAGTCCCC
TCTCTCCATTATCAAGAGCTCATGCCACCGGGTTCCTGCCTGCCAGAGGAGCCCAAGCCAAAGAGGGGAA
GAAGGTCGTGGCCCCGGAAAAGAACAGCCACCCACACTTGTGACTATGCAGGCTGTGGCAAAACCTATAC
CAAGAGTTCTCATCTCAAGGCACACCTGCGAACTCACACAGGCGAGAAACCTTACCACTGTGACTGGGAC
GGCTGTGGGTGGAAATTCGCCCGCTCCGATGAACTGACCAGGCACTACCGCAAACACACAGGGCACCGGC
CCTTTCAGTGCCAGAAGTGCGACAGGGCCTTTTCCAGGTCGGACCACCTTGCCTTACACATGAAGAGGCA
CTTTAATTCACTCCTCAGGTGCAGGCTGCCTATCAGAAGGTGGTGGCTGGTGTGGCCAATGCCCTGGCTC
ACAAATACCACTGAGATCTTTTTCCCTCTGCCAAAAATTATGGGGACATCATGAAGCCCCTTGAGCATCT
GACTTCTGGCTAATAAAGGAAATTTATTTTCATTGCAATAGTGTGTTGGAATTTTTTGTGTCTCTCACTC
GGAAGGACATATGGGAGGGCAAATCATTTAAAACATCAGAATGAGTATTTGGTTTAGAGTTTGGCAACAT
ATGCCCATATGCTGGCTGCCATGAACAAAGGTTGGCTATAAAGAGGTCATCAGTATATGAAACAGCCCCC
TGCTGTCCATTCCTTATTCCATAGAAAAGCCTTGACTTGAGGTTAGATTTTTTTTATATTTTGTTTTGTG
TTATTTTTTTCTTTAACATCCCTAAAATTTTCCTTACATGTTTTACTAGCCAGATTTTTCCTCCTCTCCT
GACTACTCCCAGTCATAGCTGTCCCTCTTCTCTTATGGAGATCCCTCGACCTGCAGCCCAAGCTTGGCGT
AATCATGGTCATAGCTGTTTCCTGTGTGAAATTGTTATCCGCTCACAATTCCACACAACATACGAGCCGG
AAGCATAAAGTGTAAAGCCTGGGGTGCCTAATGAGTGAGCTAACTCACATTAATTGCGTTGCGCTCACTG
CCCGCTTTCCAGTCGGGAAACCTGTCGTGCCAGCGGATCCGCATCTCAATTAGTCAGCAACCATAGTCCC
GCCCCTAACTCCGCCCATCCCGCCCCTAACTCCGCCCAGTTCCGCCCATTCTCCGCCCCATGGCTGACTA
ATTTTTTTTATTTATGCAGAGGCCGAGGCCGCCTCGGCCTCTGAGCTATTCCAGAAGTAGTGAGGAGGCT
TTTTTGGAGGCCTAGGCTTTTGCAAAAAGCTAACTTGTTTATTGCAGCTTATAATGGTTACAAATAAAGC
AATAGCATCACAAATTTCACAAATAAAGCATTTTTTTCACTGCATTCTAGTTGTGGTTTGTCCAAACTCA
TCAATGTATCTTATCATGTCTGGATCCGCTGCATTAATGAATCGGCCAACGCGCGGGGAGAGGCGGTTTG
CGTATTGGGCGCTCTTCCGCTTCCTCGCTCACTGACTCGCTGCGCTCGGTCGTTCGGCTGCGGCGAGCGG
TATCAGCTCACTCAAAGGCGGTAATACGGTTATCCACAGAATCAGGGGATAACGCAGGAAAGAACATGTG
AGCAAAAGGCCAGCAAAAGGCCAGGAACCGTAAAAAGGCCGCGTTGCTGGCGTTTTTCCATAGGCTCCGC
CCCCCTGACGAGCATCACAAAAATCGACGCTCAAGTCAGAGGTGGCGAAACCCGACAGGACTATAAAGAT
ACCAGGCGTTTCCCCCTGGAAGCTCCCTCGTGCGCTCTCCTGTTCCGACCCTGCCGCTTACCGGATACCT
GTCCGCCTTTCTCCCTTCGGGAAGCGTGGCGCTTTCTCATAGCTCACGCTGTAGGTATCTCAGTTCGGTG
TAGGTCGTTCGCTCCAAGCTGGGCTGTGTGCACGAACCCCCCGTTCAGCCCGACCGCTGCGCCTTATCCG
GTAACTATCGTCTTGAGTCCAACCCGGTAAGACACGACTTATCGCCACTGGCAGCAGCCACTGGTAACAG
GATTAGCAGAGCGAGGTATGTAGGCGGTGCTACAGAGTTCTTGAAGTGGTGGCCTAACTACGGCTACACT
AGAAGAACAGTATTTGGTATCTGCGCTCTGCTGAAGCCAGTTACCTTCGGAAAAAGAGTTGGTAGCTCTT
GATCCGGCAAACAAACCACCGCTGGTAGCGGTGGTTTTTTTGTTTGCAAGCAGCAGATTACGCGCAGAAA
AAAAGGATCTCAAGAAGATCCTTTGATCTTTTCTACGGGGTCTGACGCTCAGTGGAACGAAAACTCACGT
TAAGGGATTTTGGTCATGAGATTATCAAAAAGGATCTTCACCTAGATCCTTTTAAATTAAAAATGAAGTT
TTAAATCAATCTAAAGTATATATGAGTAAACTTGGTCTGACAGTTACCAATGCTTAATCAGTGAGGCACC
TATCTCAGCGATCTGTCTATTTCGTTCATCCATAGTTGCCTGACTCCCCGTCGTGTAGATAACTACGATA
CGGGAGGGCTTACCATCTGGCCCCAGTGCTGCAATGATACCGCGAGACCCACGCTCACCGGCTCCAGATT
TATCAGCAATAAACCAGCCAGCCGGAAGGGCCGAGCGCAGAAGTGGTCCTGCAACTTTATCCGCCTCCAT
CCAGTCTATTAATTGTTGCCGGGAAGCTAGAGTAAGTAGTTCGCCAGTTAATAGTTTGCGCAACGTTGTT
GCCATTGCTACAGGCATCGTGGTGTCACGCTCGTCGTTTGGTATGGCTTCATTCAGCTCCGGTTCCCAAC
GATCAAGGCGAGTTACATGATCCCCCATGTTGTGCAAAAAAGCGGTTAGCTCCTTCGGTCCTCCGATCGT
TGTCAGAAGTAAGTTGGCCGCAGTGTTATCACTCATGGTTATGGCAGCACTGCATAATTCTCTTACTGTC
ATGCCATCCGTAAGATGCTTTTCTGTGACTGGTGAGTACTCAACCAAGTCATTCTGAGAATAGTGTATGC
GGCGACCGAGTTGCTCTTGCCCGGCGTCAATACGGGATAATACCGCGCCACATAGCAGAACTTTAAAAGT
GCTCATCATTGGAAAACGTTCTTCGGGGCGAAAACTCTCAAGGATCTTACCGCTGTTGAGATCCAGTTCG
ATGTAACCCACTCGTGCACCCAACTGATCTTCAGCATCTTTTACTTTCACCAGCGTTTCTGGGTGAGCAA
AAACAGGAAGGCAAAATGCCGCAAAAAAGGGAATAAGGGCGACACGGAAATGTTGAATACTCATACTCTT
CCTTTTTCAATATTATTGAAGCATTTATCAGGGTTATTGTCTCATGAGCGGATACATATTTGAATGTATT
TAGAAAAATAAACAAATAGGGGTTCCGCGCACATTTCCCCGAAAAGTGCCACCTGG
