>Addgene plasmid #66656 | pCX-Klf4 | addgene partial sequence | sequence record 117125 | pCAG-F 5'-GCAACGTGCTGGTTATTGTG-3'
AGCGACGCTCTGCTCCCGTCCTTCTCCACGTTCGCGTCCGGCCCGGCGGGAAGGGAGAAGACACTGCGTC
CAGCAGGTGCCCCGACTAACCGTTGGCGTGAGGAACTCTCTCACATGAAGCGACTTCCCCCACTTCCCGG
CCGCCCCTACGACCTGGCGGCGACGGTGGCCACAGACCTGGAGAGTGGCGGAGCTGGTGCAGCTTGCAGC
AGTAACAACCCGGCCCTCCTAGCCCGGAGGGAGACCGAGGAGTTCAACGACCTCCTGGACCTAGACTTTA
TCCTTTCCAACTCGCTAACCCACCAGGAATCGGTGGCCGCCACCGTGACCACCTCGGCGTCAGCTTCATC
CTCGTCTTCCCCAGCGAGCAGCGGCCCTGCCAGCGCGCCCTCCACCTGCAGCTTCAGCTATCCGATCCGG
GCCGGGGGTGACCCGGGCGTGGCTGCCAGCAACACAGGTGGAGGGCTCCTCTACAGCCGAGAATCTGCGC
CACCTCCCACGGCCCCCTTCAACCTGGCGGACATCAATGACGTGAGCCCCTCGGGCGGCTTCGTGGCTGA
GCTCCTGCGGCCGGAGTTGGACCCAGTATACATTCCGCCACAGCAGCCTCAGCCGCCAGGTGGCGGGCTG
ATGGGCAAGTTTGTGCTGAAGGCGTCTCTGACCACCCCTGGCAGCGAGTACAGCAGCCCTTCGGTCATCA
GTGTTAGCAAAGGAAGCCCAGACGGCAGCCACCCCGTGGTAGTGGCGCCCTACAGCGGTGGCCCGCCGCG
CATGTGCCCCAAGATTAAGCAAGAGGCGGTCCCGTCCTGCACGGTCAGCCGGTCCCTAGAGGCC
