>Addgene plasmid #66656 | pCX-Klf4 | addgene partial sequence | sequence record 117255 | Bglob-pA-R 5'-ttttggcagagggaaaaaga-3'
CACCAGCCACCACCTTCTGATAGGCAGCCTGCACCTGAGGAGTGAATTAAAGTGCCTCTTCATGTGTAAG
GCAAGGTGGTCCGACCTGGAAAAGGCCCTGTCGCACTTCTGGCACTGAAAGGGCCGGTGCCCTGTGTGTT
TGCGGTAGTGCCTGGTCAGTTCATCGGAGCGGGCGAATTTCCACCCACAGCCGTCCCAGTCACAGTGGTA
AGGTTTCTCGCCTGTGTGAGTTCGCAGGTGTGCCTTGAGATGAGAACTCTTGGTATAGGTTTTGCCACAG
CCTGCATAGTCACAAGTGTGGGTGGCTGTTCTTTTCCGGGGCCACGACCTTCTTCCCCTCTTTGGCTTGG
GCTCCTCTGGCAGGCAGGAACCCGGTGGCATGAGCTCTTGATAATGGAGAGAGGGGACTTGTGACTGCAT
CTGGTCTGGCAGGAAAGGAGGGTAGTTGGGCCCCGGATGGGGATGGAATCCTGGGGGAAGAGGCAGGCCA
GGGTGACAGTCCCTGCTGTTCAGCAGTTCCTCGGGACTCAGTGTAA
